>Addgene plasmid #211305 | pBiT3.1-C_TAF5:1-800 | addgene full sequence | sequence record 437063 | Addgene NGS Result
AAGACGCGTTAATTAAGACGTCGGCAGTGAAAAAAATGCTTTATTTGTGAAATTTGTGATGCTATTGCTT
TATTTGTAACCATTATAAGCTGCAATAAACAAGTTAACAACAACAATTGCATTCATTTTATGTTTCAGGT
TCAGGGGGAGGTGTGGGAGGTTTTTTAAAGCAAGTAAAACCTCTACAAATGTGGTATGGCTGATTATGAT
CCGCGGCCGCAATACGTCGACGTTATCAGCTGACTTCGTACGAGAGCCTAGGATTATGGCGCGCCACTAG
TTATTAATAGTAATCAATTACGGGGTCATTAGTTCATAGCCCATATATGGAGTTCCGCGTTACATAACTT
ACGGTAAATGGCCCGCCTGGCTGACCGCCCAACGACCCCCGCCCATTGACGTCAATAATGACGTATGTTC
CCATAGTAACGCCAATAGGGACTTTCCATTGACGTCAATGGGTGGAGTATTTACGGTAAACTGCCCACTT
GGCAGTACATCAAGTGTATCATATGCCAAGTCCGCCCCCTATTGACGTCAATGACGGTAAATGGCCCGCC
TGGCATTATGCCCAGTACATGACCTTACGGGACTTTCCTACTTGGCAGTACATCTACGTATTAGTCATCG
CTATTACCATGGTGATGCGGTTTTGGCAGTACACCAATGGGCGTGGATAGCGGTTTGACTCACGGGGATT
TCCAAGTCTCCACCCCATTGACGTCAATGGGAGTTTGTTTTGGCACCAAAATCAACGGGACTTTCCAAAA
TGTCGTAATAACCCCGCCCCGTTGACGCAAATGGGCGGTAGGCGTGTACGGTGGGAGGTCTATATAAGCA
GAGCTGGTTTAGTGAACCGTCAGATCACTAGAATCTTTATTGCGGTAGTTTATCACAGTTAAATTGCTAA
CGCAGTCAGTGCTTCTGACACAACAGTCTCGAACTTAAGCTGCAGAAGTTGGTCGTGAGGCACTGGGCAG
GTAAGTATCAAGGTTACAAGACAGGTTTAAGGAGACCAATAGAAACTGGGCTTGTCGAGACAGAGAAGAC
TCTTGCGTTTCTGATAGGCACCTATTGGTCTTACTGACATCCACTTTGCCTTTCTCTCCACAGGTGTCCA
CTCCCAGTTCAATTACAGCTCTTAAGGCTAGAGTATTAATACGACTCACTATAGGGGCGATCGCAACAAG
CTTCGGGAAGATCTGGAGCTAGCGGCGGGGGATCCGGTGGGAATTCGACACCATGGCGGCGCTGGCGGAG
GAGCAGACGGAGGTGGCGGTCAAGCTAGAGCCTGAGGGACCGCCAACGCTGCTACCTCCGCAGGCGGGGG
ACGGCGCAGGCGAGGGTAGCGGCGGCACTACCAACAACGGCCCCAACGGCGGCGGCGGGAACGTTGCGGC
GTCGTCGTCCACTGGCGGGGATGGCGGGRCCCCCAAGCCCMCGGTGGCTGTCTCCGCCGCTGCCCCGGCG
GGGGCGGCCCCGGTGCCCGCCGCTGCTCCGGACGCCGGCGCTCCGCATGACCGACAGACTCTACTGGCCG
TGCTGCAGTTCCTACGGCAGAGCAAACTCCGCGAGGCCGAAGAGGCGCTGCGCCGTGAGGCCGGGCTGCT
GGAGGAGGCAGTGGCGGGCTCCGGAGCCCCGGGAGAGGTGGACAGCGCCGGCGCTGAGGTGACCAGCGCG
CTTCTCAGCCGGGTGACCGCCTCGGCCCCTGGCCCTGCGGCCCCCGACCCTCCGGGCACTGGCGCTTCGG
GGGCCACGGTCGTCTCAGGTTCAGCCTCAGGTCCTGCGGCTCCGGGTAAAGTTGGAAGTGTTGCTGTGGA
AGACCAGCCAGATGTCAGTGCCGTGTTGTCAGCCTACAACCAACAAGGAGATCCCACAATGTATGAAGAA
TACTATAGTGGACTGAAACACTTCATTGAATGTTCCCTGGACTGCCATCGGGCAGAGTTGTCCCAACTTT
TTTATCCTCTGTTTGTGCACATGTACTTGGAGCTAGTCTACAATCAACATGAGAATGAAGCAAAGTCATT
CTTTGAGAAGTTCCATGGAGATCAGGAATGTTATTACCAGGATGACCTACGAGTATTATCTAGTCTTACC
AAAAAGGAACACATGAAAGGGAATGAGACCATGTTGGATTTTCGAACAAGTAAATTTGTTCTGCGTATTT
CCCGTGACTCGTACCAACTCTTGAAGAGGCATCTTCAGGAGAAACAGAACAATCAGATATGGAACATAGT
TCAGGAGCACCTCTACATTGACATCTTTGATGGGATGCCGCGTAGTAAGCAACAGATAGATGCGATGGTG
GGAAGTTTGGCAGGAGAGGCTAAACGAGAGGCAAACAAATCAAAGGTATTTTTTGGTTTATTAAAAGAAC
CAGAAATTGAGGTACCTTTGGATGACGAGGATGAAGAGGGAGAAAATGAAGAAGGAAAACCTAAAAAGAA
GAAGCCTAAAAAAGATAGTATTGGATCCAAAAGCAAAAAACAAGATCCCAATGCTCCACCTCAGAACAGA
ATCCCTCTTCCTGAGTTGAAAGATTCAGATAAGTTGGATAAGATAATGAATATGAAAGAAACCACCAAAC
GAGTGCGCCTTGGGCCGGACTGCTTACCCTCCATTTGTTTCTATACATTTCTCAATGCTTACCAGGGTCT
CACTGCAGTGGATGTCACTGATGATTCTAGTCTGATTGCTGGAGGTTTTGCAGATTCAACTGTCAGAGTG
TGGTCGGTAACACCCAAAAAGCTTCGTAGTGTCAAACAAGCATCAGATCTTAGTCTTATAGACAAAGAAT
CAGATGATGTCTTAGAAAGAATCATGGATGAGAAAACAGCAAGTGAGTTGAAGATTTTGTATGGTCACAG
TGGGCCTGTCTACGGAGCCAGCTTCAGTCCGGATAGGAACTATCTGCTTTCCTCTTCAGAGGACGGAACT
GTTAGATTGTGGAGCCTTCAAACATTTACTTGTTTGGTGGGATATAAAGGACACAACTATCCAGTATGGG
ACACACAATTTTCTCCATATGGATATTATTTTGTGTCAGGGGGCCATGACCGAGTAGCTCGGCTCTGGGC
TACAGACCACTATCAGCCTTTAAGAATATTTGCCGGCCATCTTGCTGATGTGAATTGTACCAGATTCCAT
CCAAATTCTAATTATGTTGCTACGGGCTCTGCAGACAGAACTGTGCGGCTCTGGGACGTCCTGAATGGTA
ACTGTGTAAGGATCTTCACTGGACACAAGGGACCAATTCATTCCTTGACATTTTCTCCCAATGGGAGATT
CCTGGCTACAGGAGCAACAGATGGCAGAGTGCTTCTTTGGGATATTGGACATGGTTTGATGGTTGGAGAA
TTAAAAGGCCACACTGATACAGTCTGTTCACTTAGGTTTAGTAGAGATGGTGAAATTTTGGCATCAGGTT
CAATGGATAATACAGTTCGATTATGGGATGCTATCAAAGCCTTTGAAGATTTAGAGACCGATGACTTTAC
TACAGCCACTGGGCATATAAATTTACCTGAGAATTCACAGGAGTTATTGTTGGGAACATATATGACCAAA
TCAACACCAGTTGTACACCTTCATTTTACTCGAAGAAACCTGGTTCTAGCTGCAGGAGCTTATAGTCCAC
AAGGCTCGAGCGGTGGGAGCTCCGGTGTGAGCGGCTGGCGGCTGTTCAAGAAGATTAGCTAAGTTTAAAC
GGCCGCGACTCTAGACTGCAGGCATGCAAGCTGATTTGGCTGCTGCCACCGCTGAGCAAGGCCGCTTCGA
GCAGACATGATAAGATACATTGATGAGTTTGGACAAACCACAACTAGAATGCAGTGAAAAAAATGCTTTA
TTTGTGAAATTTGTGATGCTATTGCTTTATTTGTAACCATTATAAGCTGCAATAAACAAGTTAACAACAA
CAATTGCATTCATTTTATGTTTCAGGTTCAGGGGGAGATGTGGGAGGTTTTTTTAAGCAAGTAAAACCTC
TACAAATGTGGTAAAATCTTAATTAAGACTTCTAATATAACTTCGTATAGCATACATTATACGAAGTTAT
GGTTCCACTGTTGACAATTAATCATCGGCATAGTATATCGGCATAGTATAATACGACAAGGTGAGGAACT
AAACCCAGGAGGCAGATCATGATTGAACAAGATGGATTGCACGCAGGTTCTCCGGCCGCTTGGGTGGAGA
GGCTATTCGGCTATGACTGGGCACAACAGACAATCGGCTGCTCTGATGCCGCCGTGTTCCGGCTGTCAGC
GCAGGGGCGCCCGGTTCTTTTTGTCAAGACCGACCTGTCCGGTGCCCTGAATGAACTGCAGGACGAGGCA
GCGCGGCTATCGTGGCTGGCCACGACGGGCGTTCCTTGCGCAGCTGTGCTCGACGTTGTCACTGAAGCGG
GAAGGGACTGGCTGCTATTGGGCGAAGTGCCGGGGCAGGATCTCCTGTCATCTCACCTTGCTCCTGCCGA
GAAAGTATCCATCATGGCTGATGCAATGCGGCGGCTGCATACGCTTGATCCGGCTACCTGCCCATTCGAC
CACCAAGCGAAACATCGCATCGAGCGAGCACGTACTCGGATGGAAGCCGGTCTTGTCGATCAGGATGATC
TGGACGAAGAGCATCAGGGGCTCGCGCCAGCCGAACTGTTCGCCAGGCTCAAGGCGCGCATGCCCGACGG
CGAGGATCTCGTCGTGACCCATGGCGATGCCTGCTTGCCGAATATCATGGTGGAAAATGGCCGCTTTTCT
GGATTCATCGACTGTGGCCGGCTGGGTGTGGCGGACCGCTATCAGGACATAGCGTTGGCTACCCGTGATA
TTGCTGAAGAGCTTGGCGGCGAATGGGCTGACCGCTTCCTCGTGCTTTACGGTATCGCCGCTCCCGATTC
GCAGCGCATCGCCTTCTATCGCCTTCTTGACGAGTTCTTCTGATTCGAAATGACCGACCAAGCGACGCCC
AACCGGTATCAGCTCACTCAAAGGCGGTAATACGGTTATCCACAGAATCAGGGGATAACGCAGGAAAGAA
CATGTGAGCAAAAGGCCAGCAAAAGGCCAGGAACCGTAAAAAGGCCGCGTTGCTGGCGTTTTTCCATAGG
CTCCGCCCCCCTGACGAGCATCACAAAAATCGACGCTCAAGTCAGAGGTGGCGAAACCCGACAGGACTAT
AAAGATACCAGGCGTTTCCCCCTGGAAGCTCCCTCGTGCGCTCTCCTGTTCCGACCCTGCCGCTTACCGG
ATACCTGTCCGCCTTTCTCCCTTCGGGAAGCGTGGCGCTTTCTCATAGCTCACGCTGTAGGTATCTCAGT
TCGGTGTAGGTCGTTCGCTCCAAGCTGGGCTGTGTGCACGAACCCCCCGTTCAGCCCGACCGCTGCGCCT
TATCCGGTAACTATCGTCTTGAGTCCAACCCGGTAAGACACGACTTATCGCCACTGGCAGCAGCCACTGG
TAACAGGATTAGCAGAGCGAGGTATGTAGGCGGTGCTACAGAGTTCTTGAAGTGGTGGCCTAACTACGGC
TACACTAGAAGGACAGTATTTGGTATCTGCGCTCTGCTGAAGCCAGTTACCTTCGGAAAAAGAGTTGGTA
GCTCTTGATCCGGCAAACAAACCACCGCTGGTAGCGGTGGTTTTTTTGTTTGCAAGCAGCAGATTACGCG
CAGAAAAAAAGGATTTCAAGAAGATCCTTTGATCTTTTCTACGGGGTCTGACGCTCAGTGGAACGAAAAC
TCACGTTAAGGGATTTTGGTCATGAGATTATCAAAAAGGATCTTCACCTAGATCCTTTTATAGTCCGGAA
TCGTCACACAAAAAACCAACACACAGATGTAATGAAAATAAAGATATTTTATTGCGGCCATCGTGATGGC
TAGAGTTTAGCCCTCCCACACATAACCAGAGGGCAGCAATTCACGAATCCCAACTGCCGTCGGCTGTCCA
TCACTGTCCTTCACTATGGCTTTGATCCCAGGATGCAGATCGAGAAGCACCTGTCGGCACCGTCCGCAGG
GGCTCAAGATGCCCCTGTTCTCATTTCCGATCGCGACGATACAAGTCAGGTTGCCAGCTGCCGCAGCAGC
AGCAGTGCCCAGCACCACGAGTTCTGCACAAGGTCCCCCAGTAAAATGATATACATTGACACCAGTGAAG
ATGCGGCCGTCGCTAGAGAGAGCTGCGCTGGCGACGCTGTAGTCTTCAGAGATGGGGATGCTGTTGATTG
TAGCCGTTGCTCTTTCAATGAGGGTGGATTCTTCTTGAGACAAAGGCTTGGCCATGGTGGCGCTAGTGTC
AGAAGAATCGAGCTTTTTGCAAAAGCCTAGGCCTCCAAAAAAGCCTCCTCACTACTTCTGGAATAGCTCA
GAGGCCGAGGCGGCCTCGGCCTCTGCATAAATAAAAAAAATTAGTCAGCCATGGGGCGGAGAATGGGCGG
AACTGGGCGGAGTTAGGGGCGGGATGGGCGGAGTTAGGGGCGGGACTATGGTTGCTGACTAATTGAGATG
CATGCTTTGCATACTTCTGCCTGCTGGGGAGCCTGGGGACTTTCCACACCTGGTTGCTGACTAATTGAGA
TGCATGCTTTGCATACTTCTGCCTGCTGGGGAGCCTGGGGACTTTCCACACCCTAACTGACACACATTCC
ACAGCTGGTTCTTTCCGCCTCAGAAGGTACCTAACCAAGTTCCTCTTTCAGAGGTTATTTCAGGCCATGG
TGCTGCGC
Features (pLannotate 1.2.2; 17 found; start..end, strand, type, name):
     24..105     -  polyA_signal   SV40 poly(A) signal: SV40 polyadenylation signal
    128..211     -  CDS            large T antigen (fragment): large T antigen from SV40 (simian virus 40)
    276..641     +  enhancer       CMV enhancer: human cytomegalovirus immediate early enhancer
    643..842     +  promoter       CMV promoter: human cytomegalovirus (CMV) immediate early promoter
    981..1113    +  intron         chimeric intron: chimera between introns from human β-globin and immunoglobulin heavy chain genes
   1157..1175    +  promoter       T7 promoter: promoter for bacteriophage T7 RNA polymerase
   1243..3642    +  CDS            TAF5: TAF5_HUMAN - Also known as TAF2D. Experimental evidence at protein level: Swiss-Prot protein existence level 1. TAFs are components of the transcription factor IID (TFIID) complex, PCAF histone acetylase complex and TBP-free TAFII complex (TFTC). TAFs components-TIIFD are essential for mediating regulation of RNA polymerase transcription. TAF5/TAFII100 interacts strongly with the histone H4-related TAF6/TAFII80 and the histone H3-related TAF9/TAFII31, as well as a stable complex comprised of both TAF5/TAFII80 and TAF6/TAFII31. Apparently weaker interactions of TAF5/TAFII100 with TBP, TAF1/TAFI
   3738..3765    +  CDS            SET1 (fragment): solubility-enhancement tag derived from T7 phage gene 10B
   3791..3912    -  polyA_signal   SV40 poly(A) signal: SV40 polyadenylation signal
   3935..4003    -  CDS            large T antigen (fragment): large T antigen from SV40 (simian virus 40)
   4027..4060    +  protein_bind   loxP: Cre-mediated recombination occurs in the 8-bp core sequence (GCATACAT). Cre recombinase
   4070..4117    +  promoter       EM7 promoter: synthetic bacterial promoter&nbsp
   4149..4940    +  CDS            neo: KKA2_KLEPN - Also known as kan, nptII. Experimental evidence at protein level: Swiss-Prot protein existence level 1. Resistance to kanamycin, neomycin, paromomycin, ribostamycin, butirosin and gentamicin B. From Klebsiella pneumoniae.
   5101..5689    -  rep_origin     ori: high-copy-number ColE1/pMB1/pBR322/pUC origin of replication
   5815..5863    -  polyA_signal   poly(A) signal: synthetic polyadenylation signal
   5887..6285    -  CDS            BSD: blasticidin S deaminase; Aspergillus terreus BSD; confers resistance to blasticidin
   6316..6673    -  promoter       SV40 promoter: SV40 enhancer and early promoter
