[The description below was written by a language model from this plasmid's Addgene catalogue record and pLannotate feature annotations shown in this document.]
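Description:
pBiT3.1-C_TAF5:1-800 is a mammalian expression plasmid built on Promega's pBiT3.1-C backbone that carries full-length, wild-type human TAF5 (residues M1–Q800, a 2,400 bp insert derived from a Mammalian Gene Collection clone) fused at its C terminus to a short glycine/serine linker and the HiBiT peptide. TAF5 is a WD40 repeat-containing subunit of the TFIID complex and related TAF-containing assemblies. The open reading frame was inserted by ligation-independent cloning between retained EcoRI and XhoI sites. It is driven by the CMV immediate-early enhancer and promoter, followed by a chimeric β-globin/immunoglobulin intron that improves transcript processing. A T7 promoter lies just upstream of the insert, and an SV40 polyadenylation signal terminates the transcript.

The plasmid replicates at high copy in E. coli from a ColE1/pUC-type origin. It is selected with kanamycin through a neo (nptII) gene under the bacterial EM7 promoter, with a loxP site annotated just upstream. The catalogue lists neomycin/G418 as the mammalian marker. The feature table, however, also shows an SV40 promoter-driven blasticidin S deaminase cassette with a synthetic poly(A) signal, and no eukaryotic promoter is annotated directly ahead of neo. The short "SET1" hit downstream of the insert is probably an annotation artefact.

HiBiT is a small peptide that complements the LgBiT fragment to reconstitute NanoLuc luciferase, so the fusion allows luminescent detection and quantification of TAF5 in cells or lysates. The associated study assessed the ligandability of WD40 repeat proteins, which fits this kind of use, though the record does not name a specific assay. Repository sequencing found a mixed nucleotide population affecting residues 63 and 67, and the depositor states that this does not affect function.
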