Addgene plasmid #211305: pBiT3.1-C_TAF5:1-800
Purpose: Mammalian expression of full-length human TAF5. C-terminal HiBiT tag.
Depositing lab: Cheryl Arrowsmith. Depositing organization: University of Toronto. Publication: A Target Class Ligandability Evaluation of WD40 Repeat-Containing Proteins. Ackloo S, Li F, Szewczyk M, Seitova A, Loppnau P, Zeng H, Xu J, Ahmad S, Arnautova YA, Baghaie AJ, Beldar S, Bolotokova A, Centrella PA, Chau I, Clark MA, Cuozzo JW, Dehghani-Tafti S, Disch JS, Dong A, Dumas A, Feng JA, Ghiabi P, Gibson E, Gilmer J, Goldman B, Green SR, Guie MA, Guilinger JP, Harms N, Herasymenko O, Houliston S, Hutchinson A, Kearnes S, Keefe AD, Kimani SW, Kramer T, Kutera M, Kwak HA, Lento C, Li Y, Liu J, Loup J, Machado RAC, Mulhern CJ, Perveen S, Righetto GL, Riley P, Shrestha S, Sigel EA, Silva M, Sintchak MD, Slakman BL, Taylor RD, Thompson J, Torng W, Underkoffler C, von Rechenberg M, Walsh RT, Watson I, Wilson DJ, Wolf E, Yadav M, Yazdi AK, Zhang J, Zhang Y, Santhakumar V, Edwards AM, Barsyte-Lovejoy D, Schapira M, Brown PJ, Halabelian L, Arrowsmith CH. J Med Chem. 2025 Jan 23;68(2):1092-1112. doi: 10.1021/acs.jmedchem.4c02010. Epub 2024 Nov 4. PubMed 39495097.
Backbone
  Vector backbone: pBiT3.1-C
  Backbone manufacturer: Promega
  Vector type: Mammalian Expression
  Selectable markers: Neomycin (select with G418)
Growth in bacteria
  Bacterial resistance: Kanamycin, 50 μg/mL
  Growth temperature: 37°C
  Growth strain: DH5alpha
  Copy number: High Copy
Gene/Insert
  Gene/Insert name: TAF5:M1-Q800
  Species: H. sapiens (human)
  Insert size (bp): 2400
  Mutation: wild type
  Entrez Gene: TAF5 (a.k.a. TAF(II)100, TAF2D, TAFII-100, TAFII100)
  Promoter: CMV
  Tag / fusion protein: GSSGGSSGVSGWRLFKKIS (C terminal on insert)
  Cloning method: Ligation Independent Cloning
  Sequencing primers: 5′ T7; 3′ TTGCTCAGCGGTGGCAGCAG
Resource information
  A portion of this plasmid was derived from a plasmid made by: Mammalian Gene Collection (BC052268.1)
Terms and licenses: Academic/Nonprofit Terms; Industry Terms: Not Available to Industry
Depositor comments: Please note our next generation sequencing result identified a mixed population of nucleotides that would affect amino acids 63 and 67. Depositor confirms this does not affect plasmid function. 5' Cloning Site: EcoR1 (not destroyed), 3' Cloning Site: Xho1 (not destroyed).
How to cite: pBiT3.1-C_TAF5:1-800 was a gift from Cheryl Arrowsmith (Addgene plasmid # 211305 ; http://n2t.net/addgene:211305 ; RRID:Addgene_211305)
